>Addgene plasmid #210373 | SGTA-EGFP | addgene full sequence | sequence record 417523 | Addgene NGS Result
ATTAATAGTAATCAATTACGGGGTCATTAGTTCATAGCCCATATATGGAGTTCCGCGTTACATAACTTAC
GGTAAATGGCCCGCCTGGCTGACCGCCCAACGACCCCCGCCCATTGACGTCAATAATGACGTATGTTCCC
ATAGTAACGCCAATAGGGACTTTCCATTGACGTCAATGGGTGGAGTATTTACGGTAAACTGCCCACTTGG
CAGTACATCAAGTGTATCATATGCCAAGTACGCCCCCTATTGACGTCAATGACGGTAAATGGCCCGCCTG
GCATTATGCCCAGTACATGACCTTATGGGACTTTCCTACTTGGCAGTACATCTACGTATTAGTCATCGCT
ATTACCATGGTGATGCGGTTTTGGCAGTACATCAATGGGCGTGGATAGCGGTTTGACTCACGGGGATTTC
CAAGTCTCCACCCCATTGACGTCAATGGGAGTTTGTTTTGGCACCAAAATCAACGGGACTTTCCAAAATG
TCGTAACAACTCCGCCCCATTGACGCAAATGGGCGGTAGGCGTGTACGGTGGGAGGTCTATATAAGCAGA
GCTGGTTTAGTGAACCGTCAGATCCGCTAGCGCTACCGGACTCAGATCTCGAGATGGACAACAAGAAGCG
CCTGGCCTACGCCATCATCCAGTTCCTGCATGACCAGCTCCGGCACGGGGGCCTCTCGTCCGATGCTCAG
GAGAGCTTGGAAGTCGCCATCCAGTGCCTGGAGACTGCGTTTGGGGTGACGGTAGAAGACAGTGACCTTG
CGCTCCCTCAGACTCTGCCGGAGATATTTGAAGCGGCTGCCACGGGCAAGGAGATGCCGCAGGACCTGAG
GAGCCCCGCGCGAACCCCGCCTTCCGAGGAGGACTCAGCAGAGGCAGAGCGCCTCAAAACCGAAGGAAAC
GAGCAGATGAAAGTGGAAAACTTTGAAGCTGCCGTGCATTTCTACGGAAAAGCCATCGAGCTCAACCCAG
CCAACGCCGTCTATTTCTGCAACAGAGCCGCAGCCTACAGCAAACTCGGCAACTACGCAGGCGCGGTGCA
GGACTGTGAGCGGGCCATCTGCATTGACCCGGCCTACAGCAAGGCCTACGGCAGGATGGGCCTGGCGCTC
TCCAGCCTCAACAAGCACGTGGAGGCCGTGGCTTACTACAAGAAGGCTCTGGAGCTGGACCCCGACAACG
AGACATACAAGTCCAACCTCAAGATAGCGGAGCTGAAGCTGCGGGAGGCCCCCAGCCCCACGGGAGGCGT
GGGCAGCTTCGACATCGCCGGCCTGCTGAACAACCCTGGCTTCATGAGCATGGCTTCGAACCTAATGAAC
AATCCCCAGATTCAGCAGCTCATGTCCGGCATGATTTCGGGTGGCAACAACCCCTTGGGAACTCCCGGCA
CCAGCCCCTCGCAGAACGACCTGGCCAGCCTCATCCAGGCGGGCCAGCAGTTTGCCCAGCAGATGCAGCA
GCAGAACCCAGAGTTGATAGAGCAGCTCAGGAGCCAGATCCGGAGTCGGACGCCCAGCGCCAGCAACGAC
GACCAGCAGGAGGCGGATCCACCGGTCGCCACCATGGTGAGCAAGGGCGAGGAGCTGTTCACCGGGGTGG
TGCCCATCCTGGTCGAGCTGGACGGCGACGTAAACGGCCACAAGTTCAGCGTGTCCGGCGAGGGCGAGGG
CGATGCCACCTACGGCAAGCTGACCCTGAAGTTCATCTGCACCACCGGCAAGCTGCCCGTGCCCTGGCCC
ACCCTCGTGACCACCCTGACCTACGGCGTGCAGTGCTTCAGCCGCTACCCCGACCACATGAAGCAGCACG
ACTTCTTCAAGTCCGCCATGCCCGAAGGCTACGTCCAGGAGCGCACCATCTTCTTCAAGGACGACGGCAA
CTACAAGACCCGCGCCGAGGTGAAGTTCGAGGGCGACACCCTGGTGAACCGCATCGAGCTGAAGGGCATC
GACTTCAAGGAGGACGGCAACATCCTGGGGCACAAGCTGGAGTACAACTACAACAGCCACAACGTCTATA
TCATGGCCGACAAGCAGAAGAACGGCATCAAGGTGAACTTCAAGATCCGCCACAACATCGAGGACGGCAG
CGTGCAGCTCGCCGACCACTACCAGCAGAACACCCCCATCGGCGACGGCCCCGTGCTGCTGCCCGACAAC
CACTACCTGAGCACCCAGTCCAAGCTGAGCAAAGACCCCAACGAGAAGCGCGATCACATGGTCCTGCTGG
AGTTCGTGACCGCCGCCGGGATCACTCTCGGCATGGACGAGCTGTACAAGTAAAGCGGCCGCGACTCTAG
ATCATAATCAGCCATACCACATTTGTAGAGGTTTTACTTGCTTTAAAAAACCTCCCACACCTCCCCCTGA
ACCTGAAACATAAAATGAATGCAATTGTTGTTGTTAACTTGTTTATTGCAGCTTATAATGGTTACAAATA
AAGCAATAGCATCACAAATTTCACAAATAAAGCATTTTTTTCACTGCATTCTAGTTGTGGTTTGTCCAAA
CTCATCAATGTATCTTAAGGCGTAAATTGTAAGCGTTAATATTTTGTTAAAATTCGCGTTAAATTTTTGT
TAAATCAGCTCATTTTTTAACCAATAGGCCGAAATCGGCAAAATCCCTTATAAATCAAAAGAATAGACCG
AGATAGGGT
[37 nt withheld, positions 2670-2706]
AAAGAACGTGGACTCCAACGTCAAAGG
[49 nt withheld, positions 2734-2782]
T
[91 nt withheld, positions 2784-2874]
G
[124 nt withheld, positions 2876-2999]
CAGGTGGCACTTTTCGGGGAAATGTGCGCGGAACCCCTATTTGTTTATTTTTCTAAATACATTCAAATAT
GTATCCGCTCATGAGACAATAACCCTGATAAATGCTTCAATAATATTGAAAAAGGAAGAGTCCTGAGGCG
GAAAGAACCAGCTGTGGAATGTGTGTCAGTTAGGGTGTGGAAAGTCCCCAGGCTCCCCAGCAGGCAGAAG
TATGCAAAGCATGCATCTCAATTAGTCAGCAACCAGGTGTGGAAAGTCCCCAGGCTCCCCAGCAGGCAGA
AGTATGCAAAGCATGCATCTCAATTAGTCAGCAACCATAGTCCCGCCCCTAACTCCGCCCATCCCGCCCC
TAACTCCGCCCAGTTCCGCCCATTCTCCGCCCCATGGCTGACTAATTTTTTTTATTTATGCAGAGGCCGA
GGCCGCCTCGGCCTCTGAGCTATTCCAGAAGTAGTGAGGAGGCTTTTTTGGAGGCCTAGGCTTTTGCAAA
GATCGATCAAGAGACAGGATGAGGATCGTTTCGCATGATTGAACAAGATGGATTGCACGCAGGTTCTCCG
GCCGCTTGGGTGGAGAGGCTATTCGGCTATGACTGGGCACAACAGACAATCGGCTGCTCTGATGCCGCCG
TGTTCCGGCTGTCAGCGCAGGGGCGCCCGGTTCTTTTTGTCAAGACCGACCTGTCCGGTGCCCTGAATGA
ACTGCAAGACGAGGCAGCGCGGCTATCGTGGCTGGCCACGACGGGCGTTCCTTGCGCAGCTGTGCTCGAC
GTTGTCACTGAAGCGGGAAGGGACTGGCTGCTATTGGGCGAAGTGCCGGGGCAGGATCTCCTGTCATCTC
ACCTTGCTCCTGCCGAGAAAGTATCCATCATGGCTGATGCAATGCGGCGGCTGCATACGCTTGATCCGGC
TACCTGCCCATTCGACCACCAAGCGAAACATCGCATCGAGCGAGCACGTACTCGGATGGAAGCCGGTCTT
GTCGATCAGGATGATCTGGACGAAGAGCATCAGGGGCTCGCGCCAGCCGAACTGTTCGCCAGGCTCAAGG
CGAGCATGCCCGACGGCGAGGATCTCGTCGTGACCCATGGCGATGCCTGCTTGCCGAATATCATGGTGGA
AAATGGCCGCTTTTCTGGATTCATCGACTGTGGCCGGCTGGGTGTGGCGGACCGCTATCAGGACATAGCG
TTGGCTACCCGTGATATTGCTGAAGAGCTTGGCGGCGAATGGGCTGACCGCTTCCTCGTGCTTTACGGTA
TCGCCGCTCCCGATTCGCAGCGCATCGCCTTCTATCGCCTTCTTGACGAGTTCTTCTGAGCGGGACTCTG
GGGTTCGAAATGACCGACCAAGCGACGCCCAACCTGCCATCACGAGATTTCGATTCCACCGCCGCCTTCT
ATGAAAGGTTGGGCTTCGGAATCGTTTTCCGGGACGCCGGCTGGATGATCCTCCAGCGCGGGGATCTCAT
GCTGGAGTTCTTCGCCCACCCTAGGGGGAGGCTAACTGAAACACGGAAGGAGACAATACCGGAAGGAACC
CGCGCTATGACGGCAATAAAAAGACAGAATAAAACGCACGGTGTTGGGTCGTTTGTTCATAAACGCGGGG
TTCGGTCCCAGGGCTGGCACTCTGTCGATACCCCACCGAGACCCCATTGGGGCCAATACGCCCGCGTTTC
TTCCTTTTCCCCACCCCACCCCCCAAGTTCGGGTGAAGGCCCAGGGCTCGCAGCCAACGTCGGGGCGGCA
GGCCCTGCCATAGCCTCAGGTTACTCATATATACTTTAGATTGATTTAAAACTTCATTTTTAATTTAAAA
GGATCTAGGTGAAGATCCTTTTTGATAATCTCATGACCAAAATCCCTTAACGTGAGTTTTCGTTCCACTG
AGCGTCAGACCCCGTAGAAAAGATCAAAGGATCTTCTTGAGATCCTTTTTTTCTGCGCGTAATCTGCTGC
TTGCAAACAAAAAAACCACCGCTACCAGCGGTGGTTTGTTTGCCGGATCAAGAGCTACCAACTCTTTTTC
CGAAGGTAACTGGCTTCAGCAGAGCGCAGATACCAAATACTGTTCTTCTAGTGTAGCCGTAGTTAGGCCA
CCACTTCAAGAACTCTGTAGCACCGCCTACATACCTCGCTCTGCTAATCCTGTTACCAGTGGCTGCTGCC
AGTGGCGATAAGTCGTGTCTTACCGGGTTGGACTCAAGACGATAGTTACCGGATAAGGCGCAGCGGTCGG
GCTGAACGGGGGGTTCGTGCACACAGCCCAGCTTGGAGCGAACGACCTACACCGAACTGAGATACCTACA
GCGTGAGCTATGAGAAAGCGCCACGCTTCCCGAAGGGAGAAAGGCGGACAGGTATCCGGTAAGCGGCAGG
GTCGGAACAGGAGAGCGCACGAGGGAGCTTCCAGGGGGAAACGCCTGGTATCTTTATAGTCCTGTCGGGT
TTCGCCACCTCTGACTTGAGCGTCGATTTTTGTGATGCTCGTCAGGGGGGCGGAGCCTATGGAAAAACGC
CAGCAACGCGGCCTTTTTACGGTTCCTGGCCTTTTGCTGGCCTTTTGCTCACATGTTCTTTCCTGCGTTA
TCCCCTGATTCTGTGGATAACCGTATTACCGCCATGCATTAGTT
Features (pLannotate 1.2.2; 15 found; start..end, strand, type, name):
     56..359     +  enhancer       CMV enhancer: human cytomegalovirus immediate early enhancer
    360..563     +  promoter       CMV promoter: human cytomegalovirus (CMV) immediate early promoter
    586..613     +  misc_feature   MCS (fragment): multiple cloning site
    614..1552    +  CDS            SGTA: SGTA_HUMAN - Also known as SGT, SGT1. Experimental evidence at protein level: Swiss-Prot protein existence level 1. (Microbial infection) In case of infection by polyomavirus, involved in the virus endoplasmic reticulum membrane penetration and infection via interaction with DNAJB12, DNAJB14 and HSPA8/Hsc70 (PubMed:24675744). From Homo sapiens (Human).
   1574..2293    +  CDS            mEGFP: enhanced GFP with monomerizing A206K mutation (Zacharias et al., 2002) mammalian codon-optimized
   2310..2393    +  CDS            large T antigen (fragment): large T antigen from SV40 (simian virus 40)
   2416..2537    +  polyA_signal   SV40 poly(A) signal: SV40 polyadenylation signal
   2571..2999    -  rep_origin     f1 ori (sequence partly withheld): f1 bacteriophage origin of replication; arrow indicates direction of (+) strand synthesis
   3026..3130    +  promoter       AmpR promoter: bla
   3132..3489    +  promoter       SV40 promoter: SV40 enhancer and early promoter
   3524..4318    +  CDS            NeoR/KanR: aminoglycoside phosphotransferase from Tn5; aph(3')-II (or nptII); confers resistance to neomycin, kanamycin, and G418 (Geneticin®)
   4339..4491    +  CDS            ble (fragment): BLE_KLEPN - Experimental evidence at protein level: Swiss-Prot protein existence level 1. Binding protein with a strong affinity to the bleomycin family of antibiotics. Binds to CL990; an antimitotic-antibiotic compound. From Klebsiella pneumoniae.
   4550..4597    +  polyA_signal   HSV TK poly(A) signal: herpes simplex virus thymidine kinase polyadenylation signal (Cole and Stacy, 1985)
   4688..4704    -  polyA_signal   bGH poly(A) signal (fragment): bovine growth hormone polyadenylation signal
   4926..5514    +  rep_origin     ori: high-copy-number ColE1/pMB1/pBR322/pUC origin of replication
