[The description below was written by a language model from this plasmid's Addgene catalogue record and pLannotate feature annotations shown in this document.]
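Description:
SGTA-EGFP is a mammalian expression plasmid built on the pEGFP-N1 backbone that produces human SGTA (small glutamine-rich tetratricopeptide repeat co-chaperone alpha) fused at its C terminus to a green fluorescent protein. The 939 bp SGTA coding sequence, inserted by ligation-independent cloning at the remnant of the multiple cloning site, sits directly downstream of the human cytomegalovirus immediate-early enhancer and promoter. It is followed after a short linker by the fluorescent protein reading frame and the SV40 polyadenylation signal. The catalogue entry calls the tag EGFP, whereas the automated annotation of the sequenced plasmid matches it to mEGFP, the variant carrying the monomerizing A206K substitution. The record does not resolve this difference. The sequenced record is 5,633 nt, close to the listed total size of 5,639 bp.

The plasmid is propagated in E. coli from a high-copy ColE1/pUC-type origin, and an f1 origin is also present. A single Tn5 aminoglycoside phosphotransferase gene (NeoR/KanR) serves for selection in both hosts. A bacterial bla-type promoter drives it for kanamycin resistance in bacteria, while the SV40 enhancer/early promoter and the HSV TK polyadenylation signal support G418 selection of transfected mammalian cells. The short large T antigen, ble and bGH poly(A) fragments in the feature table appear to be partial matches to backbone sequence rather than functional elements.

The construct is intended for expressing fluorescently tagged SGTA in mammalian cells, for example to visualise its localisation or to use the tag as a handle for detection. It was deposited in connection with a study of host factors that bind SARS-CoV-2 NSP3 and promote virus replication, although the record does not state the specific role of SGTA in that work.
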