Addgene plasmid #210373: SGTA-EGFP
Purpose: Expresses SGTA fused with EGFP in mammalian cells
Depositing lab: Michele Pagano. Depositing organization: NYU Grossman School of Medicine. Publication: The REEP5/TRAM1 complex binds SARS-CoV-2 NSP3 and promotes virus replication. Li J, Gui Q, Liang FX, Sall J, Zhang Q, Duan Y, Dhabaria A, Askenazi M, Ueberheide B, Stapleford KA, Pagano M. J Virol. 2023 Sep 28:e0050723. doi: 10.1128/jvi.00507-23. PubMed 37768083.
Backbone
  Vector backbone: pEGFP-N1
  Backbone size w/o insert (bp): 4700
  Total vector size (bp): 5639
  Vector type: Mammalian Expression
  Selectable markers: Neomycin (select with G418)
Growth in bacteria
  Bacterial resistance: Kanamycin, 50 μg/mL
  Growth temperature: 37°C
  Growth strain: DH5alpha
  Copy number: High Copy
Gene/Insert
  Gene/Insert name: SGTA
  Species: H. sapiens (human)
  Insert size (bp): 939
  GenBank ID: NM_003021.4
  Entrez Gene: SGTA (a.k.a. SGT, SGT1, Vpu, alphaSGT, hSGT)
  Tag / fusion protein: EGFP (C terminal on insert)
  Cloning method: Ligation Independent Cloning
  Sequencing primers: 5′ CMV-F; 3′ EGFP (Cterm)
Resource information
  A portion of this plasmid was derived from a plasmid made by: Horizon Discovery MHS6278-202825921
Terms and licenses: Academic/Nonprofit Terms; Industry Terms: Not Available to Industry
How to cite: SGTA-EGFP was a gift from Michele Pagano (Addgene plasmid # 210373 ; http://n2t.net/addgene:210373 ; RRID:Addgene_210373)
